Addgene plasmid #16142: pBSc + Shal
Depositing lab: Larry Salkoff. Depositing organization: Washington University in Saint Louis. Publication: Mutant analysis of the Shal (Kv4) voltage-gated fast transient K+ channel in Caenorhabditis elegans. Fawcett GL, Santi CM, Butler A, Harris T, Covarrubias M, Salkoff L. J Biol Chem. 2006 Oct 13. 281(41):30725-35. 10.1074/jbc.M605814200 PubMed 16899454.
Backbone
  Vector backbone: pBSc
  Backbone size w/o insert (bp): 3200
  Vector type: Xenopus Oocyte expression
Growth in bacteria
  Bacterial resistance: Ampicillin, 100 μg/mL
  Growth temperature: 37°C
  Growth strain: DH5alpha
  Copy number: Unknown
Gene/Insert
  Gene/Insert name: Voltage-gated K+ channels (alt name: Y73B6BL.19)
  Species: C. elegans (nematode)
  Insert size (bp): 2260
  Mutation: N/A
  GenBank ID: NM_068574
  Entrez Gene: Y73B6BL.19
  Cloning method: Restriction Enzyme; 5′ cloning site EcoR1 (not destroyed); 3′ cloning site Xho1 (not destroyed)
  Sequencing primers: 5′ T3; 3′ T7
Terms and licenses: Academic/Nonprofit Terms; Industry Terms: Not Available to Industry
How to cite: pBSc + Shal was a gift from Larry Salkoff (Addgene plasmid # 16142 ; http://n2t.net/addgene:16142 ; RRID:Addgene_16142)
