[The description below was written by a language model from this plasmid's Addgene catalogue record.]
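Description:
pBSc + Shal is a Xenopus oocyte expression plasmid carrying the cDNA for the Caenorhabditis elegans Shal (Kv4-family) voltage-gated potassium channel, recorded under the gene designation Y73B6BL.19. The backbone, pBSc, is about 3.2 kb and is propagated in E. coli under ampicillin selection; its copy number is listed as unknown, and the record does not describe the origin of replication. No feature table is available, so the arrangement of backbone elements cannot be confirmed beyond the catalogue fields.

The insert is about 2.26 kb, carries no recorded mutation, and was cloned by restriction digestion between an EcoRI site at the 5′ end and an XhoI site at the 3′ end, both of which remain intact, so the cDNA can be excised or transferred to another vector. T3 and T7 are listed as the 5′ and 3′ sequencing primers, which indicates that these phage promoter sequences flank the cloning site. The record does not explicitly state which promoter drives expression. In oocyte expression vectors of this type, a flanking phage promoter is normally used to transcribe capped RNA in vitro for injection into oocytes, and the T3 site upstream of the insert would fit that role. No tags, reporters or untranslated-region enhancers are recorded.

The associated publication is a mutant analysis of the Shal fast transient K+ channel in C. elegans. This is consistent with the plasmid being used for heterologous expression of the wild-type nematode channel in Xenopus oocytes, allowing electrophysiological characterisation of its A-type, rapidly inactivating potassium current.
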