>Addgene plasmid #16142 | pBSc + Shal | addgene partial sequence | sequence record 22544 | T3 5'-GCAATTAACCCTCACTAAAGG-3'
GCCGCTCTAGACTAGTGGATCCCCCGGGCTGCAGGAATTCGGCACGAGAAAAAATTTTCCTGAAAACGAC
GTCATCAGGAAAAGTGTTCAGAATCCGTCGTCGTTGTCTTCTTCAGAATGGCTTCGGTGGCGGCGTGGCT
GCCGTTCGCGAGAGCCGCCGCTATCGGATGGGTTCCCATTTCGAGACAGCCCATGCCACAGGCCCCAGTT
GCAATACAGGCCAAAGACCTCGCGGTTGATCATGTCTCTGACGAAAAACTAGCAATCAACATATCAGGAC
GAAGGTTCGAAACGTGGAAGAACACGTTGGAAAAGTTCCCAGAGACTCTATTGGGGTCAAATGAAAAAGA
GTTCTTTTATGATGAAGACACTGGGGAATACTTTTTCGATAGGGATCCGGACATATTCCGACACATTCTC
ACATTTTATAGAACGGGAAAATTGCATTATCCCCGTCATGAATGTCTTGTTGCATACGACGAAGAGCTCA
GTTTCTTTGGAATAATGCCTGATTTGATATCAGATTGTTGCTATGAAGACTATAAAGATAAAAAACGAGA
AAATCAAGAAAGATTACAAGAAGAACGTGTAGAAAATGCGGATATATCAACATTAAAATTGTCTCTTAAA
GAGAAAATGTGGGCGGCATTCGAGAATCCGCACACAACATCCATAGCACTTGTATTTTATTATG
